>Addgene plasmid #154964 | pCSDest-MYC-TMPRSS2 | addgene full sequence | sequence record 305324 | Addgene NGS Result
AGCATCTTTTACTTTCACCAGCGTTTCTGGGTGAGCAAAAACAGGAAGGCAAAATGCCGCAAAAAAGGGA
ATAAGGGCGACACGGAAATGTTGAATACTCATACTCTTCCTTTTTCAATATTATTGAAGCATTTATCAGG
GTTATTGTCTCATGAGCGGATACATATTTGAATGTATTTAGAAAAATAAACAAATAGGGGTTCCGCGCAC
ATTTCCCCGAAAAGTGCCACCTAAATTGTAAGCGTTAATATTTTGTTAAAATTCGCGTTAAATTTTTGTT
AAATCAGCTCATTTTTTAACCAATAGGCCGAAATCGGCAAAATCCCTTATAAATCAAAAGAATAGACCGA
GATAGGGT
[37 nt withheld, positions 359-395]
AAAGAACGTGGACTCCAACGTCAAAGG
[49 nt withheld, positions 423-471]
T
[91 nt withheld, positions 473-563]
G
[124 nt withheld, positions 565-688]
CCCATTCGCCATTCAGGCTGCGCAACTGTTGGGAAGGGCGATCGGTGCGGGCCTCTTCGCTATTACGCCA
GTCGACCGCCAATTCAATATGGCGTATATGGACTCATGCCAATTCAATATGGTGGATCTGGACCTGTGCC
AATTCAATATGGCGTATATGGACTCGTGCCAATTCAATATGGTGGATCTGGACCCCAGCCAATTCAATAT
GGCGGACTTGGCACCATGCCAATTCAATATGGCGGACCTGGCACTGTGCCAACTGGGGAGGGGTCTACTT
GGCACGGTGCCAAGTTTGAGGAGGGGTCTTGGCCCTGTGCCAAGTCCGCCATATTGAATTGGCATGGTGC
CAATAATGGCGGCCATATTGGCTATATGCCAGGATCAATATATAGGCAATATCCAATATGGCCCTATGCC
AATATGGCTATTGGCCAGGTTCAATACTATGTATTGGCCCTATGCCATATAGTATTCCATATATGGGTTT
TCCTATTGACGTAGATAGCCCCTCCCAATGGGCGGTCCCATATACCATATATGGGGCTTCCTAATACCGC
CCATAGCCACTCCCCCATTGACGTCAATGGTCTCTATATATGGTCTTTCCTATTGACGTCATATGGGCGG
TCCTATTGACGTATATGGCGCCTCCCCCATTGACGTCAATTACGGTAAATGGCCCGCCTGGCTCAATGCC
CATTGACGTCAATAGGACCACCCACCATTGACGTCAATGGGATGGCTCATTGCCCATTCATATCCGTTCT
CACGCCCCCTATTGACGTCAATGACGGTAAATGGCCCACTTGGCAGTACATCAATATCTATTAATAGTAA
CTTGGCAAGTACATTACTATTGGAAGTACGCCAGGGTACATTGGCAGTACTCCCATTGACGTCAATGGCG
GTAAATGGCCCGCGATGGCTGCCAAGTACATCCCCATTGACGTCAATGGGGAGGGGCAATGACGCAAATG
GGCGTTCCATTGACGTAAATGGGCGGTAGGCGTGCCTAATGGGAGGTCTATATAAGCAATGCTCGTTTAG
GGAACCGCCATTCTGCCTGGGGACGTCGGAGCAAGCTTGATTTAGGTGACACTATAGAATACAAGCTACT
TGTTCTTTTTGCAGGATCCCATCGATTCGAATTCAAGGATCACAAGTTTGTACAAAAAAGCAGGCACCAT
GGAACAGAAACTGATTAGCGAAGAAGATCTGATGGCTTTGAACTCAGGGTCACCACCAGCTATTGGACCT
TACTATGAAAACCATGGATACCAACCGGAAAACCCCTATCCCGCACAGCCCACTGTGGTCCCCACTGTCT
ACGAGGTGCATCCGGCTCAGTACTACCCGTCCCCCGTGCCCCAGTACGCCCCGAGGGTCCTGACGCAGGC
TTCCAACCCCGTCGTCTGCACGCAGCCCAAATCCCCATCCGGGACAGTGTGCACCTCAAAGACTAAGAAA
GCACTGTGCATCACCTTGACCCTGGGGACCTTCCTCGTGGGAGCTGCGCTGGCCGCTGGCCTACTCTGGA
AGTTCATGGGCAGCAAGTGCTCCAACTCTGGGATAGAGTGCGACTCCTCAGGTACCTGCATCAACCCCTC
TAACTGGTGTGATGGCGTGTCACACTGCCCCGGCGGGGAGGACGAGAATCGGTGTGTTCGCCTCTACGGA
CCAAACTTCATCCTTCAGGTGTACTCATCTCAGAGGAAGTCCTGGCACCCTGTGTGCCAAGACGACTGGA
ACGAGAACTACGGGCGGGCGGCCTGCAGGGACATGGGCTATAAGAATAATTTTTACTCTAGCCAAGGAAT
AGTGGATGACAGCGGATCCACCAGCTTTATGAAACTGAACACAAGTGCCGGCAATGTCGATATCTATAAA
AAACTGTACCACAGTGATGCCTGTTCTTCAAAAGCAGTGGTTTCTTTACGCTGTATAGCCTGCGGGGTCA
ACTTGAACTCAAGCCGCCAGAGCAGGATCGTGGGCGGCGAGAGCGCGCTCCCGGGGGCCTGGCCCTGGCA
GGTCAGCCTGCACGTCCAGAACGTCCACGTGTGCGGAGGCTCCATCATCACCCCCGAGTGGATCGTGACA
GCCGCCCACTGCGTGGAAAAACCTCTTAACAATCCATGGCATTGGACGGCATTTGCGGGGATTTTGAGAC
AATCTTTCATGTTCTATGGAGCCGGATACCAAGTAGAAAAAGTGATTTCTCATCCAAATTATGACTCCAA
GACCAAGAACAATGACATTGCGCTGATGAAGCTGCAGAAGCCTCTGACTTTCAACGACCTAGTGAAACCA
GTGTGTCTGCCCAACCCAGGCATGATGCTGCAGCCAGAACAGCTCTGCTGGATTTCCGGGTGGGGGGCCA
CCGAGGAGAAAGGGAAGACCTCAGAAGTGCTGAACGCTGCCAAGGTGCTTCTCATTGAGACACAGAGATG
CAACAGCAGATATGTCTATGACAACCTGATCACACCAGCCATGATCTGTGCCGGCTTCCTGCAGGGGAAC
GTCGATTCTTGCCAGGGTGACAGTGGAGGGCCTCTGGTCACTTCGAAGAACAATATCTGGTGGCTGATAG
GGGATACAAGCTGGGGTTCTGGCTGTGCCAAAGCTTACAGACCAGGAGTGTACGGGAATGTGATGGTATT
CACGGACTGGATTTATCGACAAATGAGGGCAGACGGCTAGAACCCAGCTTTCTTGTACAAAGTGGTGATC
CTCTCGAGCCTCTAGAACTATAGTGAGTCGTATTACGTAGATCCAGACATGATAAGATACATTGATGAGT
TTGGACAAACCACAACTAGAATGCAGTGAAAAAAATGCTTTATTTGTGAAATTTGTGATGCTATTGCTTT
ATTTGTAACCATTATAAGCTGCAATAAACAAGTTAACAACAACAATTGCATTCATTTTATGTTTCAGGTT
CAGGGGGAGGTGTGGGAGGTTTTTTAATTCGCGGCCGCGGCGCCAATGCATTGGGCCCGGTACCCAGCTT
TTGTTCCCTTTAGTGAGGGTTAATTGCGCGCTTGGCGTAATCATGGTCATAGCTGTTTCCTGTGTGAAAT
TGTTATCCGCTCACAATTCCACACAACATACGAGCCGGGAGCATAAAGTGTAAAGCCTGGGGTGCCTAAT
GAGTGAGCTAACTCACATTAATTGCGTTGCGCTCACTGCCCGCTTTCCAGTCGGGAAACCTGTCGTGCCA
GCTGCATTAATGAATCGGCCAACGCGCGGGGAGAGGCGGTTTGCGTATTGGGCGCTCTTCCGCTTCCTCG
CTCACTGACTCGCTGCGCTCGGTCGTTCGGCTGCGGCGAGCGGTATCAGCTCACTCAAAGGCGGTAATAC
GGTTATCCACAGAATCAGGGGATAACGCAGGAAAGAACATGTGAGCAAAAGGCCAGCAAAAGGCCAGGAA
CCGTAAAAAGGCCGCGTTGCTGGCGTTTTTCCATAGGCTCCGCCCCCCTGACGAGCATCACAAAAATCGA
CGCTCAAGTCAGAGGTGGCGAAACCCGACAGGACTATAAAGATACCAGGCGTTTCCCCCTGGAAGCTCCC
TCGTGCGCTCTCCTGTTCCGACCCTGCCGCTTACCGGATACCTGTCCGCCTTTCTCCCTTCGGGAAGCGT
GGCGCTTTCTCATAGCTCACGCTGTAGGTATCTCAGTTCGGTGTAGGTCGTTCGCTCCAAGCTGGGCTGT
GTGCACGAACCCCCCGTTCAGCCCGACCGCTGCGCCTTATCCGGTAACTATCGTCTTGAGTCCAACCCGG
TAAGACACGACTTATCGCCACTGGCAGCAGCCACTGGTAACAGGATTAGCAGAGCGAGGTATGTAGGCGG
TGCTACAGAGTTCTTGAAGTGGTGGCCTAACTACGGCTACACTAGAAGAACAGTATTTGGTATCTGCGCT
CTGCTGAAGCCAGTTACCTTCGGAAAAAGAGTTGGTAGCTCTTGATCCGGCAAACAAACCACCGCTGGTA
GCGGTGGTTTTTTTGTTTGCAAGCAGCAGATTACGCGCAGAAAAAAAGGATCTCAAGAAGATCCTTTGAT
CTTTTCTACGGGGTCTGACGCTCAGTGGAACGAAAACTCACGTTAAGGGATTTTGGTCATGAGATTATCA
AAAAGGATCTTCACCTAGATCCTTTTAAATTAAAAATGAAGTTTTAAATCAATCTAAAGTATATATGAGT
AAACTTGGTCTGACAGTTACCAATGCTTAATCAGTGAGGCACCTATCTCAGCGATCTGTCTATTTCGTTC
ATCCATAGTTGCCTGACTCCCCGTCGTGTAGATAACTACGATACGGGAGGGCTTACCATCTGGCCCCAGT
GCTGCAATGATACCGCGAGACCCACGCTCACCGGCTCCAGATTTATCAGCAATAAACCAGCCAGCCGGAA
GGGCCGAGCGCAGAAGTGGTCCTGCAACTTTATCCGCCTCCATCCAGTCTATTAATTGTTGCCGGGAAGC
TAGAGTAAGTAGTTCGCCAGTTAATAGTTTGCGCAACGTTGTTGCCATTGCTACAGGCATCGTGGTGTCA
CGCTCGTCGTTTGGTATGGCTTCATTCAGCTCCGGTTCCCAACGATCAAGGCGAGTTACATGATCCCCCA
TGTTGTGCAAAAAAGCGGTTAGCTCCTTCGGTCCTCCGATCGTTGTCAGAAGTAAGTTGGCCGCAGTGTT
ATCACTCATGGTTATGGCAGCACTGCATAATTCTCTTACTGTCATGCCATCCGTAAGATGCTTTTCTGTG
ACTGGTGAGTACTCAACCAAGTCATTCTGAGAATAGTGTATGCGGCGACCGAGTTGCTCTTGCCCGGCGT
CAATACGGGATAATACCGCGCCACATAGCAGAACTTTAAAAGTGCTCATCATTGGAAAACGTTCTTCGGG
GCGAAAACTCTCAAGGATCTTACCGCTGTTGAGATCCAGTTCGATGTAACCCACTCGTGCACCCAACTGA
TCTTC
Features (pLannotate 1.2.2; 17 found; start..end, strand, type, name):
    103..207     -  promoter       AmpR promoter: bla
    260..688     -  rep_origin     f1 ori (sequence partly withheld): f1 bacteriophage origin of replication; arrow indicates direction of (+) strand synthesis
    693..759     -  CDS            lacZα (fragment): LacZα fragment of β-galactosidase; lacZ fragment
    766..1743    +  promoter       CMV IE94 promoter: enhancer/promoter region of simian cytomegalovirus major immediate early transcription unit IE94
   1778..1796    +  promoter       SP6 promoter: promoter for bacteriophage SP6 RNA polymerase
   1851..1871    +  protein_bind   attB1: mutant version of attB; core recombination site for the Gateway® BP reaction BP Clonase™
   1910..3385    +  CDS            TMPRSS2: TMPS2_HUMAN - Also known as PRSS10. Experimental evidence at protein level: Swiss-Prot protein existence level 1. (Microbial infection) Facilitates human coronaviruses SARS- CoV and SARS-CoV-2 infections via two independent mechanisms, proteolytic cleavage of ACE2 receptor which promotes viral uptake, and cleavage of coronavirus spike glycoproteins which activates the glycoprotein for host cell entry (PubMed:24227843, PubMed:32142651, PubMed:32404436). Proteolytically cleaves and activates the spike glycoproteins of human coronavirus 229E (HCoV-229E) and human coronavirus EMC (HCoV-EMC) and th
   3390..3414    -  protein_bind   attB2: mutant version of attB; recombination site for the Gateway® BP reaction BP Clonase™
   3436..3453    -  promoter       T7 promoter (fragment): promoter for bacteriophage T7 RNA polymerase
   3458..3592    -  polyA_signal   SV40 poly(A) signal: SV40 polyadenylation signal
   3705..3723    -  promoter       T3 promoter: promoter for bacteriophage T3 RNA polymerase
   3768..3784    -  protein_bind   lac operator: The lac repressor binds to the lac operator to inhibit transcription in E. coli. This inhibition can be relieved by adding lactose or isopropyl-β-D-thiogalactopyranoside (IPTG). lac repressor encoded by lacI
   3792..3822    -  promoter       lac promoter: promoter for the E. coli lac operon
   3837..3858    -  protein_bind   CAP binding site: CAP binding activates transcription in the presence of cAMP. E. coli catabolite activator protein
   3871..3963    -  CDS            lacI (fragment): lac repressor; lacI; The lac repressor binds to the lac operator to inhibit transcription in E. coli. This inhibition can be relieved by adding lactose or isopropyl-β-D-thiogalactopyranoside (IPTG).
   4146..4734    -  rep_origin     ori: high-copy-number ColE1/pMB1/pBR322/pUC origin of replication
   4905..102     -  CDS            AmpR (across the origin): β-lactamase; bla; confers resistance to ampicillin, carbenicillin, and related antibiotics
