[The description below was written by a language model from this plasmid's Addgene catalogue record and pLannotate feature annotations shown in this document.]
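Description:
pCSDest-MYC-TMPRSS2 is a mammalian expression plasmid of about 5.7 kb built on pCSDest, a Gateway destination derivative of the pCS2-type vectors. It is maintained in E. coli as a high-copy plasmid through a ColE1/pUC-type origin and selected with ampicillin via the bla gene and its native promoter. An f1 phage origin and remnants of the lac region (lacZα and lacI fragments, lac promoter and operator, CAP site) are also present as backbone carry-over and play no role in the expression cassette.

The payload is the human TMPRSS2 coding sequence, a type II transmembrane serine protease, carrying an N-terminal Myc epitope tag that the record says was added by site-directed mutagenesis. The tag is not annotated separately in the feature table, but it would lie in the short interval between attB1 and the start of the annotated TMPRSS2 reading frame. The open reading frame is flanked by attB1 and attB2 sites, the footprint of a Gateway recombination into the destination vector. Transcription in mammalian cells is driven by the simian cytomegalovirus IE94 enhancer/promoter and terminated by an SV40 polyadenylation signal. An SP6 promoter sits immediately upstream of the insert and could support in vitro synthesis of sense RNA, while a T7 promoter fragment and a T3 promoter lie downstream in the opposite orientation.

The construct allows transient overexpression of epitope-tagged TMPRSS2, detectable with anti-Myc antibodies. The associated study concerns proteolytic processing of ACE2, which TMPRSS2 cleaves and which serves as the SARS-CoV and SARS-CoV-2 receptor. There is no mammalian selection marker in the feature table.
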