Addgene plasmid #154964: pCSDest-MYC-TMPRSS2
Purpose: TMPRSS2 with N-terminal MYC
Depositing lab: Utpal Pajvani. Depositing organization: Columbia University. Publication: Angiotensin converting enzyme 2 is a novel target of the gamma-secretase complex. Bartolome A, Liang J, Wang P, Ho DD, Pajvani UB. Sci Rep. 2021 May 7;11(1):9803. doi: 10.1038/s41598-021-89379-x. PubMed 33963249.
Backbone
  Vector backbone: pCSDest
  Modifications to backbone: Added N-terminal myc-tag, Tag added by Q5-site directed mutagenesis
  Vector type: Mammalian Expression
Growth in bacteria
  Bacterial resistance: Ampicillin, 100 μg/mL
  Growth temperature: 37°C
  Growth strain: DH5alpha
  Copy number: High Copy
Gene/Insert
  Gene/Insert name: MYC-TMPRSS2
  Species: H. sapiens (human)
  GenBank ID: NM_005656.4
  Entrez Gene: TMPRSS2 (a.k.a. PRSS10)
  Tag / fusion protein: Myc (N terminal on insert)
  Cloning method: Unknown
  Sequencing primers: 5′ Unknown
Resource information
  A portion of this plasmid was derived from a plasmid made by: https://www.addgene.org/53887/
Terms and licenses: Academic/Nonprofit Terms; Industry Terms
How to cite: pCSDest-MYC-TMPRSS2 was a gift from Utpal Pajvani (Addgene plasmid # 154964 ; http://n2t.net/addgene:154964 ; RRID:Addgene_154964)
